Addgene plasmid #128723: pCPP5534
Purpose: Phytopathogen Pseudomonas syringae pv. tomato type III secretion system effector (gene lacking stop codon) Gateway donor clone
Depositing lab: Alan Collmer. Depositing organization: Cornell University. Publication: A survey of the Pseudomonas syringae pv. tomato DC3000 type III secretion system effector repertoire reveals several effectors that are deleterious when expressed in Saccharomyces cerevisiae. Munkvold KR, Martin ME, Bronstein PA, Collmer A. Mol Plant Microbe Interact. 2008 Apr;21(4):490-502. doi: 10.1094/MPMI-21-4-0490. PubMed 18321194.
Backbone
  Vector backbone: pENTR/SD/D-TOPO
  Vector type: Bacterial Expression
Growth in bacteria
  Bacterial resistance: Kanamycin, 50 μg/mL
  Growth temperature: 37°C
  Growth strain: DH5alpha
  Copy number: High Copy
Gene/Insert
  Gene/Insert name: hopX1
  Species: Pseudomonas syringae
  Cloning method: TOPO Cloning
Terms and licenses: Academic/Nonprofit Terms; Industry Terms: Not Available to Industry
Depositor comments: Also reference: PMID 29742421.
How to cite: pCPP5534 was a gift from Alan Collmer (Addgene plasmid # 128723 ; http://n2t.net/addgene:128723 ; RRID:Addgene_128723)
