[The description below was written by a language model from this plasmid's Addgene catalogue record and pLannotate feature annotations shown in this document.]
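Description:
pCPP5534 is a Gateway entry (donor) clone built on the pENTR/SD/D-TOPO backbone, carrying hopX1, a type III secretion system effector gene from the plant pathogen Pseudomonas syringae pv. tomato. The gene was inserted by directional TOPO cloning and, according to the record, lacks its stop codon, so that after transfer into a destination vector it can be read through into a C-terminal tag or fusion partner. The plasmid is a small (about 3.8 kb), high-copy construct maintained in E. coli through a ColE1/pUC-type origin and selected with kanamycin via an aminoglycoside phosphotransferase (KanR) gene.

The feature table does not annotate the hopX1 coding sequence itself, but the unannotated interval of roughly 1.2 kb between the ribosome binding site and attL2 is where the insert would be expected to lie. It is flanked by attL1 and attL2, the recombination sites used in the Gateway LR reaction to move the open reading frame into attR-containing destination vectors while preserving orientation and reading frame. Immediately downstream of attL1 sits the bacteriophage T7 gene 10 ribosome binding site (the "SD" element of the backbone), which supports translation initiation in bacterial hosts after recombination. rrnB T1 and T2 terminators upstream of attL1 insulate the cassette from read-through transcription, and a T7 promoter lies beyond attL2 facing back towards the insert; the short lacI and lacZα matches are backbone fragments rather than functional genes. The clone belongs to an effector collection from strain DC3000 that the associated publication title links to surveying effectors for deleterious effects when expressed in Saccharomyces cerevisiae.
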