Features (pLannotate 1.2.2; 10 found; start..end, strand, type, name):
      1..21      +  RBS            RBS: efficient ribosome binding site from bacteriophage T7 gene 10 (Olins and Rangwala, 1989)
   1199..1298    -  protein_bind   attL2: mutant version of attL; recombination site for the Gateway® LR reaction LR Clonase™
   1316..1334    -  promoter       T7 promoter: promoter for bacteriophage T7 RNA polymerase
   1468..2277    +  CDS            KanR: aminoglycoside phosphotransferase; aph(3')-Ia; confers resistance to kanamycin in bacteria or G418 (Geneticin®) in eukaryotes
   2424..3012    +  rep_origin     ori: high-copy-number ColE1/pMB1/pBR322/pUC origin of replication
   3195..3287    +  CDS            lacI (fragment): lac repressor; lacI; The lac repressor binds to the lac operator to inhibit transcription in E. coli. This inhibition can be relieved by adding lactose or isopropyl-β-D-thiogalactopyranoside (IPTG).
   3342..3369    -  terminator     rrnB T2 terminator: transcription terminator T2 from the E. coli rrnB gene
   3501..3544    +  terminator     rrnB T1 terminator: Escherichia coli rrnB; transcription terminator T1 from the E. coli rrnB gene
   3591..3627    -  CDS            lacZα (fragment): LacZα fragment of β-galactosidase; lacZ fragment
   3643..3742    +  protein_bind   attL1: mutant version of attL; recombination site for the Gateway® LR reaction LR Clonase™
>Addgene plasmid #128723 | pCPP5534 | addgene full sequence | sequence record 252540 | Addgene NGS Result
TTGTTTAACTTTAAGAAGGAGCCCTTCACCATGAAAATACATAACGCTGGCCTAACCCCACCTTTGCCGG
GCATTTCGAATGGAAACGTTGGAAAGGCGGCGCAATCATCAATAACTCAACCGCAGAGCCAGCAAGGCTC
TTATGGCTTGCCACCAGAAAGCTCTGAGACTCGCCCTGATAGGGCGCGTGCGAACTATCCATATTCATCA
GTACAAACACGGTTGCCGCCCGTTGCGTCTGCTGGGAAACCGCTGCCTGATACACCATCTTCTTTGCCCG
GCTACTTACTGTTGCGAAGGCTGGACCATCGCCCTGTGGATCAGGAAGGTACCAAAAGTCTGATCCCGGC
AGACAAGGCTGTGGCTGAAGCGCGCCGTGCATTGCCCTTTGGAAGAGGCAATATTGATGTGGATGCGCAA
CTTTCCAATCTGGAAAGTGGAGCCCGCACCCTTGCAGCAAGGTGCTTGAGAAAAGATGCCGAGGCCGCCG
GTCATGAGCCTATGCCTGCGAATGAGCCGATGAACTGGCATGTTCTTGTTGCGATGTCAGGCCAGGTGTT
CGGCGCGGGCAACTGTGGCGAACATGCTCGTATAGCGAGCTTCGCCTATGGAGCTTTGGCCCAGGAAAAC
GGACGATCTGAATATGAAAACATCTACTTGGCTGCATCGACTGAGGAAGATCATGTGTGGGCTGAAACCG
ACGAATCCCAGTCTGGCACCTCAACGATTGTCATGGATCCGTGGTCAAATGGTTCAGCCATATTTGCGGA
GGACAGTAGGTTTGCGAAAAATCGAAATGCTGTAGAGCGTACGGATACGTTTAATCTTTCAACCGCAGCC
GAAGCGGGCAAAATTACGCGTGAGACAGCCGAGAAGGCTTTGACGCAGGTCACAACCCGATTGCAGAAAC
GCCTGGCGGATCAGCAGGAGCAAGTCTCGCCCATCAAAAGTGGTCGCTATCGACCAGAAAAATCGGTACT
TGATGATGCATTTGTCCGCAGAGTGAGCGACAAGTTGACCTCCCCTGATTTGCGGCGTGCACTACAGGTA
GATATTGAAGCGGTCGGAGTCGCAATGTCGCTCGGCACCAAGGGCGTCAAGGACGCTACTCGACAAGCCC
GACCTTTGGTTGAGCTTGCAGTGAAGGTCGCCTCTCCTCAAGGCTTGGCGAGACGAGATGTCAAGGGTGG
GCGCGCCGACCCAGCTTTCTTGTACAAAGTTGGCATTATAAGAAAGCATTGCTTATCAATTTGTTGCAAC
GAACAGGTCACTATCAGTCAAAATAAAATCATTATTTGCCATCCAGCTGATATCCCCTATAGTGAGTCGT
ATTACATGGTCATAGCTGTTTCCTGGCAGCTCTGGCCCGTGTCTCAAAATCTCTGATGTTACATTGCACA
AGATAAAAATATATCATCATGAACAATAAAACTGTCTGCTTACATAAACAGTAATACAAGGGGTGTTATG
AGCCATATTCAACGGGAAACGTCGAGGCCGCGATTAAATTCCAACATGGATGCTGATTTATATGGGTATA
AATGGGCTCGCGATAATGTCGGGCAATCAGGTGCGACAATCTATCGCTTGTATGGGAAGCCCGATGCGCC
AGAGTTGTTTCTGAAACATGGCAAAGGTAGCGTTGCCAATGATGTTACAGATGAGATGGTCAGACTAAAC
TGGCTGACGGAATTTATGCCTCTTCCGACCATCAAGCATTTTATCCGTACTCCTGATGATGCATGGTTAC
TCACCACTGCGATCCCCGGAAAAACAGCATTCCAGGTATTAGAAGAATATCCTGATTCAGGTGAAAATAT
TGTTGATGCGCTGGCAGTGTTCCTGCGCCGGTTGCATTCGATTCCTGTTTGTAATTGTCCTTTTAACAGC
GATCGCGTATTTCGTCTCGCTCAGGCGCAATCACGAATGAATAACGGTTTGGTTGATGCGAGTGATTTTG
ATGACGAGCGTAATGGCTGGCCTGTTGAACAAGTCTGGAAAGAAATGCATAAACTTTTGCCATTCTCACC
GGATTCAGTCGTCACTCATGGTGATTTCTCACTTGATAACCTTATTTTTGACGAGGGGAAATTAATAGGT
TGTATTGATGTTGGACGAGTCGGAATCGCAGACCGATACCAGGATCTTGCCATCCTATGGAACTGCCTCG
GTGAGTTTTCTCCTTCATTACAGAAACGGCTTTTTCAAAAATATGGTATTGATAATCCTGATATGAATAA
ATTGCAGTTTCATTTGATGCTCGATGAGTTTTTCTAATCAGAATTGGTTAATTGGTTGTAACACTGGCAG
AGCATTACGCTGACTTGACGGGACGGCGCAAGCTCATGACCAAAATCCCTTAACGTGAGTTACGCGTCGT
TCCACTGAGCGTCAGACCCCGTAGAAAAGATCAAAGGATCTTCTTGAGATCCTTTTTTTCTGCGCGTAAT
CTGCTGCTTGCAAACAAAAAAACCACCGCTACCAGCGGTGGTTTGTTTGCCGGATCAAGAGCTACCAACT
CTTTTTCCGAAGGTAACTGGCTTCAGCAGAGCGCAGATACCAAATACTGTTCTTCTAGTGTAGCCGTAGT
TAGGCCACCACTTCAAGAACTCTGTAGCACCGCCTACATACCTCGCTCTGCTAATCCTGTTACCAGTGGC
TGCTGCCAGTGGCGATAAGTCGTGTCTTACCGGGTTGGACTCAAGACGATAGTTACCGGATAAGGCGCAG
CGGTCGGGCTGAACGGGGGGTTCGTGCACACAGCCCAGCTTGGAGCGAACGACCTACACCGAACTGAGAT
ACCTACAGCGTGAGCTATGAGAAAGCGCCACGCTTCCCGAAGGGAGAAAGGCGGACAGGTATCCGGTAAG
CGGCAGGGTCGGAACAGGAGAGCGCACGAGGGAGCTTCCAGGGGGAAACGCCTGGTATCTTTATAGTCCT
GTCGGGTTTCGCCACCTCTGACTTGAGCGTCGATTTTTGTGATGCTCGTCAGGGGGGCGGAGCCTATGGA
AAAACGCCAGCAACGCGGCCTTTTTACGGTTCCTGGCCTTTTGCTGGCCTTTTGCTCACATGTTCTTTCC
TGCGTTATCCCCTGATTCTGTGGATAACCGTATTACCGCCTTTGAGTGAGCTGATACCGCTCGCCGCAGC
CGAACGACCGAGCGCAGCGAGTCAGTGAGCGAGGAAGCGGAAGAGCGCCCAATACGCAAACCGCCTCTCC
CCGCGCGTTGGCCGATTCATTAATGCAGCTGGCACGACAGGTTTCCCGACTGGAAAGCGGGCAGTGAGCG
CAACGCAATTAATACGCGTACCGCTAGCCAGGAAGAGTTTGTAGAAACGCAAAAAGGCCATCCGTCAGGA
TGGCCTTCTGCTTAGTTTGATGCCTGGCAGTTTATGGCGGGCGTCCTGCCCGCCACCCTCCGGGCCGTTG
CTTCACAACGTTCAAATCCGCTCCCGGCGGATTTGTCCTACTCAGGAGAGCGTTCACCGACAAACAACAG
ATAAAACGAAAGGCCCAGTCTTCCGACTGAGCCTTTCGTTTTATTTGATGCCTGGCAGTTCCCTACTCTC
GCGTTAACGCTAGCATGGATGTTTTCCCAGTCACGACGTTGTAAAACGACGGCCAGTCTTAAGCTCGGGC
CCCAAATAATGATTTTATTTTGACTGATAGTGACCTGTTCGTTGCAACAAATTGATGAGCAATGCTTTTT
TATAATGCCAACTTTGTACAAAAAAGCAGGCTCCGCGGCCGCC
